Addgene plasmid #72054: Unc5c.a-AP-His
Purpose: Expresses the extracellular region of the Unc5C, isoform a protein, C-terminally fused to alkaline phosphatase + 6X histidine tag.
Depositing lab: Woj Wojtowicz. Depositing organization: University of California, Berkeley. Publication: An extracellular biochemical screen reveals that FLRTs and Unc5s mediate neuronal subtype recognition in the retina. Visser JJ, Cheng Y, Perry SC, Chastain AB, Parsa B, Masri SS, Ray TA, Kay JN, Wojtowicz WM. Elife. 2015 Dec 3;4. pii: e08149. doi: 10.7554/eLife.08149. PubMed 26633812.
Backbone
  Vector backbone: pCMVi-SV40ori
  Vector type: Mammalian Expression
Growth in bacteria
  Bacterial resistance: Ampicillin, 100 μg/mL
  Growth temperature: 37°C
  Growth strain: DH5alpha
  Copy number: High Copy
Gene/Insert
  Gene/Insert name: Unc5c.a (alt names: Unc5C, isoform a; Unc5h3; rcm; NCBI gene ID 22253; Reference sequence NM_009472.4)
  Species: M. musculus (mouse)
  Insert size (bp): 1137
  Entrez Gene: Unc5c (a.k.a. B130051O18Rik, Unc5h3, rcm)
  Promoter: CMV
  Tag / fusion protein: AP-His (C terminal on backbone)
  Cloning method: Restriction Enzyme; 5′ cloning site NotI (not destroyed); 3′ cloning site SpeI (not destroyed)
  Sequencing primers: 5′ GTCAGAGGTAACTCCCGTTGC; 3′ GAGGTTCTTGGCGGCTGTC
Terms and licenses: Academic/Nonprofit Terms; Industry Terms: Not Available to Industry
How to cite: Unc5c.a-AP-His was a gift from Woj Wojtowicz (Addgene plasmid # 72054 ; http://n2t.net/addgene:72054 ; RRID:Addgene_72054)
