[The description below was written by a language model from this plasmid's Addgene catalogue record and pLannotate feature annotations shown in this document.]
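Description:
Unc5c.a-AP-His is a mammalian expression plasmid built on the pCMVi-SV40ori backbone that produces a soluble, secreted form of the mouse netrin receptor Unc5C (isoform a; also known as Unc5h3 or rcm). Only the extracellular region of the protein is encoded, as an insert of about 1.1 kb cloned between NotI and SpeI sites, both of which are retained. The insert lies in frame with a backbone-encoded C-terminal fusion consisting of human placental alkaline phosphatase (annotated as SEAP) followed by a 6X histidine tag. The His tag is listed in the catalogue entry but is not called out separately in the feature table.

Transcription is driven by the human cytomegalovirus immediate early enhancer and promoter, followed by CMV intron A, an element commonly included to boost expression in mammalian cells, and terminates at an SV40 polyadenylation signal. An SV40 enhancer/early promoter region elsewhere in the backbone corresponds to the "SV40ori" in the vector name; such a region typically allows episomal amplification in cells expressing SV40 large T antigen, although the record does not discuss this use. In bacteria the 7.65 kb plasmid is maintained at high copy through a ColE1/pUC-type origin and selected with ampicillin via the β-lactamase gene. An f1 origin and fragments of rop, bom and lacZα are backbone remnants.

The alkaline phosphatase moiety gives an enzymatic readout for detecting the ectodomain, and the His tag offers a handle for purification or capture. According to the associated publication title, the construct belongs to an extracellular biochemical screen that identified FLRT and Unc5 proteins as mediators of neuronal subtype recognition in the retina.
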