Features (pLannotate 1.2.2; 14 found; start..end, strand, type, name):
     25..408     +  enhancer       CMV enhancer: human cytomegalovirus immediate early enhancer
    410..609     +  promoter       CMV promoter: human cytomegalovirus (CMV) immediate early promoter
    748..1573    +  intron         CMV intron A: human cytomegalovirus intron A (Chapman et al., 1991)
   1610..2755    +  CDS            Unc5c (fragment): UNC5C_MOUSE - Also known as Rcm From Mus musculus (Mouse).
   2765..4216    +  CDS            SEAP: secreted alkaline phosphatase from human placenta The natural enzyme has a C-terminal transmembrane sequence that is replaced by a GPI anchor.
   4275..4396    +  polyA_signal   SV40 poly(A) signal: SV40 polyadenylation signal
   4605..5193    -  rep_origin     ori: high-copy-number ColE1/pMB1/pBR322/pUC origin of replication
   5364..6224    -  CDS            AmpR: β-lactamase; bla; confers resistance to ampicillin, carbenicillin, and related antibiotics
   6225..6329    -  promoter       AmpR promoter: bla
   6424..6459    +  CDS            rop (fragment): Rop protein, which maintains plasmids at low copy number; rop
   6482..6812    +  promoter       SV40 promoter: SV40 enhancer and early promoter
   6935..7034    +  misc_feature   bom (fragment): basis of mobility region from pBR322
   7062..7490    -  rep_origin     f1 ori (sequence partly withheld): f1 bacteriophage origin of replication; arrow indicates direction of (+) strand synthesis
   7494..7651    -  CDS            lacZα (fragment): LacZα fragment of β-galactosidase; lacZ fragment
>Addgene plasmid #72054 | Unc5c.a-AP-His | depositor full sequence | sequence record 131240 | Full Sequence
GTCGAGGTCTCGACGGTATCGATTGACATTGATTATTGACTAGCTAGTTATTAATAGTAATCAATTACGG
GGTCATTAGTTCATAGCCCATATATGGAGTTCCGCGTTACATAACTTACGGTAAATGGCCCGCCTGGCTG
ACCGCCCAACGACCCCCGCCCATTGACGTCAATAATGACGTATGTTCCCATAGTAACGCCAATAGGGACT
TTCCATTGACGTCAATGGGTGGAGTATTTACGGTAAACTGCCCACTTGGCAGTACATCAAGTGTATCATA
TGCCAAGTCCGCCCCCTATTGACGTCAATGACGGTAAATGGCCCGCCTGGCATTATGCCCAGTACATGAC
CTTACGGGACTTTCCTACTTGGCAGTACATCTACGTATTAGTCATCGCTATTACCATGGTGATGCGGTTT
TGGCAGTACACCAATGGGCGTGGATAGCGGTTTGACTCACGGGGATTTCCAAGTCTCCACCCCATTGACG
TCAATGGGAGTTTGTTTTGGCACCAAAATCAACGGGACTTTCCAAAATGTCGTAATAACCCCGCCCCGTT
GACGCAAATGGGCGGTAGGCGTGTACGGTGGGAGGTCTATATAAGCAGAGCTCGTTTAGTGAACCGTCAG
ATCGCCTGGAGACGCCATCCACGCTGTTTTGACCTCCATAGAAGACACCGGGACCGATCCAGCCTCCGCG
GCCGGGAACGGTGCATTGGAACGCGGATTCCCCGTGCCAAGAGTGACGTAAGTACCGCCTATAGACTCTA
TAGGCACACCCCTTTGGCTCTTATGCATGCTATACTGTTTTTGGCTTGGGGCCTATACACCCCCGCTTCC
ATATGCTATAGGTGATGGTATAGCTTAGCCTATAGGTGTGGGTTATTGACCATTATTGACCACTCCCCTA
TTGGTGACGATACTTTCCATTACTAATCCATAACATGGCTCTTTGCCACAACTATCTCTATTGGCTATAT
GCCAATACTCTGTCCTTCAGAGACTGACACGGACTCTGTATTTTTACAGGATGGGGTCCCATTTATTATT
TACAAATTCACATATACAACAACGCCGTCCCCCGTGCCCGCAGTTTTTATTAAACATAGCGTGGGATCTC
CACGCGAATCTCGGGTACGTGTTCCGGACATGGGCTCTTCTCCGGTAGCGGCGGAGCTTCCACATCCGAG
CCCTGGTCCCATGCCTCCAGCGGCTCATGGTCGCTCGGCAGCTCCTTGCTCCTAACAGTGGAGGCCAGAC
TTAGGCACAGCACAATGCCCACCACCACCAGTGTGCCGCACAAGGCCGTGGCGGTAGGGTATGTGTCTGA
AAATGAGCTCGGAGATTGGGCTCGCACCGCTGACGCAGATGGAAGACTTAAGGCAGCGGCAGAAGAAGAT
GCAGGCAGCTGAGTTGTTGTATTCTGATAAGAGTCAGAGGTAACTCCCGTTGCGGTGCTGTTAACGGTGG
AGGGCAGTGTAGTCTGAGCAGTACTCGTTGCTGCCGCGCGCGCCACCAGACATAATAGCTGACAGACTAA
CAGACTGTTCCTTTCCATGGGTCTTTTCTGCAGAAGCTTGAATTCTCGAGGATCCGCGGCCGCGCCACCA
TGAGGAAAGGTCTGAGGGCGACAGCGGCCCGCTGCGGACTGGGACTAGGATACTTGCTGCAGATGCTTGT
GTTACCTGCCCTGGCCCTGCTAAGCGCCAGTGGCACCGGCTCCGCCGCTCAAGATGATGAATTTTTTCAC
GAACTCCCAGAAACCTTTCCATCTGACCCACCTGAGCCATTGCCACACTTCCTCATTGAGCCCGAGGAAG
CTTACATTGTGAAGAACAAGCCTGTGAACCTGTATTGTAAAGCCAGCCCTGCCACCCAGATCTACTTCAA
GTGCAACAGCGAGTGGGTTCATCAGAAGGACCACGTAGTAGACGAGAGAGTAGATGAAACCTCTGGTCTA
ATTGTGAGAGAAGTGAGCATTGAGATTTCACGCCAGCAGGTGGAGGAACTGTTTGGGCCTGAAGATTACT
GGTGCCAGTGTGTGGCCTGGAGCTCAGCAGGCACTACGAAGAGTCGGAAGGCATACGTGCGCATTGCGTA
TCTGCGGAAGACATTCGAGCAGGAACCCTTGGGAAAGGAAGTGTCCTTGGAGCAGGAAGTCTTACTCCAG
TGTCGGCCACCTGAAGGGATCCCAGTGGCTGAGGTAGAATGGCTAAAGAATGAAGACATAATTGATCCTG
CTGAAGATCGGAACTTTTATATTACTATCGATCACAACCTGATCATCAAGCAAGCCCGACTCTCAGATAC
AGCAAATTATACCTGTGTTGCCAAAAATATTGTTGCCAAGAGAAAAAGCACCACAGCCACTGTCATCGTG
TATGTTAATGGTGGCTGGTCCACCTGGACAGAGTGGTCTGTGTGTAACAGCCGCTGTGGGCGAGGATATC
AGAAACGCACAAGAACCTGCACCAACCCAGCCCCACTCAATGGTGGGGCCTTCTGTGAGGGGCAGAGTGT
GCAGAAAATAGCATGCACTACGTTATGTCCAGTGGATGGTAGGTGGACTTCATGGAGCAAATGGTCAACC
TGTGGGACTGAATGCACCCACTGGCGCAGGAGGGAGTGTACAGCACCAGCCCCCAAGAACGGGGGTAAGG
ACTGTGATGGCCTGGTCCTCCAATCCAAGAACTGCACTGATGGGCTGTGCATGCAGGCTGCTCCTGACTC
AGATGATGTGGCTCTCACTAGTGGATCTTCCGGAATCATCCCAGTTGAGGAGGAGAACCCGGACTTCTGG
AACCGCGAGGCAGCCGAGGCCCTGGGTGCCGCCAAGAAGCTGCAGCCTGCACAGACAGCCGCCAAGAACC
TCATCATCTTCCTGGGCGATGGGATGGGGGTGTCTACGGTGACAGCTGCCAGGATCCTAAAAGGGCAGAA
GAAGGACAAACTGGGGCCTGAGATACCCCTGGCCATGGACCGCTTCCCATATGTGGCTCTGTCCAAGACA
TACAATGTAGACAAACATGTGCCAGACAGTGGAGCCACAGCCACGGCCTACCTGTGCGGGGTCAAGGGCA
ACTTCCAGACCATTGGCTTGAGTGCAGCCGCCCGCTTTAACCAGTGCAACACGACACGCGGCAACGAGGT
CATCTCCGTGATGAATCGGGCCAAGAAAGCAGGGAAGTCAGTGGGAGTGGTAACCACCACACGAGTGCAG
CACGCCTCGCCAGCCGGCACCTACGCCCACACGGTGAACCGCAACTGGTACTCGGACGCCGACGTGCCTG
CCTCGGCCCGCCAGGAGGGGTGCCAGGACATCGCTACGCAGCTCATCTCCAACATGGACATTGACGTGAT
CCTAGGTGGAGGCCGAAAGTACATGTTTCGCATGGGAACCCCAGACCCTGAGTACCCAGATGACTACAGC
CAAGGTGGGACCAGGCTGGACGGGAAGAATCTGGTGCAGGAATGGCTGGCGAAGCGCCAGGGTGCCCGGT
ATGTGTGGAACCGCACTGAGCTCATGCAGGCTTCCCTGGACCCGTCTGTGACCCATCTCATGGGTCTCTT
TGAGCCTGGAGACATGAAATACGAGATCCACCGAGACTCCACACTGGACCCCTCCCTGATGGAGATGACA
GAGGCTGCCCTGCGCCTGCTGAGCAGGAACCCCCGCGGCTTCTTCCTCTTCGTGGAGGGTGGTCGCATCG
ACCATGGTCATCATGAAAGCAGGGCTTACCGGGCACTGACTGAGACGATCATGTTCGACGACGCCATTGA
GAGGGCGGGCCAGCTCACCAGCGAGGAGGACACGCTGAGCCTCGTCACTGCCGACCACTCCCACGTCTTC
TCCTTCGGAGGCTACCCCCTGCGAGGGAGCTCCATCTTCGGGCTGGCCCCTGGCAAGGCCCGGGACAGGA
AGGCCTACACGGTCCTCCTATACGGAAACGGTCCAGGCTATGTGCTCAAGGACGGCGCCCGGCCGGATGT
TACCGAGAGCGAGAGCGGGAGCCCCGAGTATCGGCAGCAGTCAGCAGTGCCCCTGGACGAAGAGACCCAC
GCAGGCGAGGACGTGGCGGTGTTCGCGCGCGGCCCGCAGGCGCACCTGGTTCACGGCGTGCAGGAGCAGA
CCTTCATAGCGCACGTCATGGCCTTCGCCGCCTGCCTGGAGCCCTACACCGCCTGCGACCTGGCGCCCCC
CGCCGGCACCACCGACGCCGCGCACCCGGGTCATCATCACCATCACCATTAATCTAGAGATCTTATTAAA
GCAGAACTTGTTTATTGCAGCTTATAATGGTTACAAATAAAGCAATAGCATCACAAATTTCACAAATAAA
GCATTTTTTTCACTGCATTCTAGTTGTGGTTTGTCCAAACTCATCAATGTATCTTATCATGTCTGGTCGA
CTCTAGCTAGACTCTTCCGCTTCCTCGCTCACTGACTCGCTGCGCTCGGTCGTTCGGCTGCGGCGAGCGG
TATCAGCTCACTCAAAGGCGGTAATACGGTTATCCACAGAATCAGGGGATAACGCAGGAAAGAACATGTG
AGCAAAAGGCCAGCAAAAGGCCAGGAACCGTAAAAAGGCCGCGTTGCTGGCGTTTTTCCATAGGCTCCGC
CCCCCTGACGAGCATCACAAAAATCGACGCTCAAGTCAGAGGTGGCGAAACCCGACAGGACTATAAAGAT
ACCAGGCGTTTCCCCCTGGAAGCTCCCTCGTGCGCTCTCCTGTTCCGACCCTGCCGCTTACCGGATACCT
GTCCGCCTTTCTCCCTTCGGGAAGCGTGGCGCTTTCTCATAGCTCACGCTGTAGGTATCTCAGTTCGGTG
TAGGTCGTTCGCTCCAAGCTGGGCTGTGTGCACGAACCCCCCGTTCAGCCCGACCGCTGCGCCTTATCCG
GTAACTATCGTCTTGAGTCCAACCCGGTAAGACACGACTTATCGCCACTGGCAGCAGCCACTGGTAACAG
GATTAGCAGAGCGAGGTATGTAGGCGGTGCTACAGAGTTCTTGAAGTGGTGGCCTAACTACGGCTACACT
AGAAGAACAGTATTTGGTATCTGCGCTCTGCTGAAGCCAGTTACCTTCGGAAAAAGAGTTGGTAGCTCTT
GATCCGGCAAACAAACCACCGCTGGTAGCGGTGGTTTTTTTGTTTGCAAGCAGCAGATTACGCGCAGAAA
AAAAGGATCTCAAGAAGATCCTTTGATCTTTTCTACGGGGTCTGACGCTCAGTGGAACGAAAACTCACGT
TAAGGGATTTTGGTCATGAGATTATCAAAAAGGATCTTCACCTAGATCCTTTTAAATTAAAAATGAAGTT
TTAAATCAATCTAAAGTATATATGAGTAAACTTGGTCTGACAGTTACCAATGCTTAATCAGTGAGGCACC
TATCTCAGCGATCTGTCTATTTCGTTCATCCATAGTTGCCTGACTCCCCGTCGTGTAGATAACTACGATA
CGGGAGGGCTTACCATCTGGCCCCAGTGCTGCAATGATACCGCGAGACCCACGCTCACCGGCTCCAGATT
TATCAGCAATAAACCAGCCAGCCGGAAGGGCCGAGCGCAGAAGTGGTCCTGCAACTTTATCCGCCTCCAT
CCAGTCTATTAATTGTTGCCGGGAAGCTAGAGTAAGTAGTTCGCCAGTTAATAGTTTGCGCAACGTTGTT
GCCATTGCTACAGGCATCGTGGTGTCACGCTCGTCGTTTGGTATGGCTTCATTCAGCTCCGGTTCCCAAC
GATCAAGGCGAGTTACATGATCCCCCATGTTGTGCAAAAAAGCGGTTAGCTCCTTCGGTCCTCCGATCGT
TGTCAGAAGTAAGTTGGCCGCAGTGTTATCACTCATGGTTATGGCAGCACTGCATAATTCTCTTACTGTC
ATGCCATCCGTAAGATGCTTTTCTGTGACTGGTGAGTACTCAACCAAGTCATTCTGAGAATAGTGTATGC
GGCGACCGAGTTGCTCTTGCCCGGCGTCAATACGGGATAATACCGCGCCACATAGCAGAACTTTAAAAGT
GCTCATCATTGGAAAACGTTCTTCGGGGCGAAAACTCTCAAGGATCTTACCGCTGTTGAGATCCAGTTCG
ATGTAACCCACTCGTGCACCCAACTGATCTTCAGCATCTTTTACTTTCACCAGCGTTTCTGGGTGAGCAA
AAACAGGAAGGCAAAATGCCGCAAAAAAGGGAATAAGGGCGACACGGAAATGTTGAATACTCATACTCTT
CCTTTTTCAATATTATTGAAGCATTTATCAGGGTTATTGTCTCATGAGCGGATACATATTTGAATGTATT
TAGAAAAATAAACAAATAGGGGTTCCGCGCACATTTCCCCGAAAAGTGCCACCTGACGTCTAAGAAACCA
TTATTATCATGACATTAACCTATAAAAATAGGCGTATCACGAGGCCCTTTCGTCTCGCGCGTTTCGGTGA
TGACGGTGAAAACCTCTGACACATGCAGCTCCCGGAGGAATGTGTGTCAGTTAGGGTGTGGAAAGTCCCC
AGGCTCCCCAGGCAGGCAGAAGTATGCAAAGCATGCATCTCAATTAGTCAGCAACCAGGTGTGGAAAGTC
CCCAGGCTCCCCAGCAGGCAGAAGTATGCAAAGCATGCATCTCAATTAGTCAGCAACCATAGTCCCGCCC
CTAACTCCGCCCATCCCGCCCCTAACTCCGCCCAGTTCCGCCCATTCTCCGCCCCATGGCTGACTAATTT
TTTTTATTTATGCAGAGGCCGAGGCCGCCTCTGCCTCTGAGCTATTCCAGAAGTAGTGAGGAGGCTTTTT
TGGAGGCCTAGGCTTTTGCAAAAAGCTCCCGGGAGCTTGTATATCCATTTTCGTCCCGGAGACGGTCACA
GCTTGTCTGTAAGCGGATGCCGGGAGCAGACAAGCCCGTCAGGGCGCGTCAGCGGGTGTTGGCGGGTGTC
GGGGCTGGCTTAACTATGCGGCATCAGAGCAGATTGTACTGAGAGTGCACCATATGCGGTGTGAAATACC
GCACAGATGCGTAAGGAGAAAATACCGCATCAGGAAATTGTAAGCGTTAATATTTTGTTAAAATTCGCGT
TAAATTTTTGTTAAATCAGCTCATTTTTTAACCAATAGGCCGAAATCGGCAAAATCCCTTATAAATCAAA
AGAATAGACCGAGATAGGGT
[37 nt withheld, positions 7161-7197]
AAAGAACGTGGACTCCAACGTCAAAGG
[49 nt withheld, positions 7225-7273]
T
[91 nt withheld, positions 7275-7365]
G
[124 nt withheld, positions 7367-7490]
CCATTCGCCATTCAGGCTGCGCAACTGTTGGGAAGGGCGATCGGTGCGGGCCTCTTCGCTATTACGCCAG
CTGGCGAAAGGGGGATGTGCTGCAAGGCGATTAAGTTGGGTAACGCCAGGGTTTTCCCAGTCACGACGTT
GTAAAACGACGGCCAGTGAATT
