>Addgene plasmid #72054 | Unc5c.a-AP-His | addgene partial sequence | sequence record 137819 | pMRB101-F 5'-aagatgcaggcagctgagtt-3'
ACGGTGGAGGGCAGTGTAGTCTGAGCAGTACTCGTTGCTGCCGCGCGCGCCACCAGACATAATAGCTGAC
AGACTAACAGACTGTTCCTTTCCATGGGTCTTTTCTGCAGAAGCTTGAATTCTCGAGGATCCGCGGCCGC
GCCACCATGAGGAAAGGTCTGAGGGCGACAGCGGCCCGCTGCGGACTGGGACTAGGATACTTGCTGCAGA
TGCTTGTGTTACCTGCCCTGGCCCTGCTAAGCGCCAGTGGCACCGGCTCCGCCGCTCAAGATGATGAATT
TTTTCACGAACTCCCAGAAACCTTTCCATCTGACCCACCTGAGCCATTGCCACACTTCCTCATTGAGCCC
GAGGAAGCTTACATTGTGAAGAACAAGCCTGTGAACCTGTATTGTAAAGCCAGCCCTGCCACCCAGATCT
ACTTCAAGTGCAACAGCGAGTGGGTTCATCAGAAGGACCACGTAGTAGACGAGAGAGTAGATGAAACCTC
TGGTCTAATTGTGAGAGAAGTGAGCATTGAGATTTCACGCCAGCAGGTGGAGGAACTGTTTGGGCCTGAA
GATTACTGGTGCCAGTGTGTGGCCTGGAGCTCAGCAGGCACTACGAAGAGTCGGAAGGCATACGTGCGCA
TTGCGTATCTGCGGAAGACATTCGAGCAGGAACCCTTGGGAAAGGAAGTGTCCTTGGAGCAGGAAGTCTT
ACTCCAGTGTCGGCCACCTGAAGGGATCCCAGTGGCTGAGGTAGAATGGCTAAAGAATGAAGACATAATT
GATCCTGCTGAAGATCGGAACTTTTATATTACTATCGATCACAACCTGATCATCAAGCAAGCCCGACTCT
CAGATACAGCAAATTATACCTGTGTTGCCAAA
