>Addgene plasmid #72054 | Unc5c.a-AP-His | addgene partial sequence | sequence record 137820 | SV40pA-R 5'-GAAATTTGTGATGCTATTGC-3'
ATAAGATCTCTAGATTAATGGTGATGGTGATGATGACCCGGGTGCGCGGCGTCGGTGGTGCCGGCGGGGG
GCGCCAGGTCGCAGGCGGTGTAGGGCTCCAGGCAGGCGGCGAAGGCCATGACGTGCGCTATGAAGGTCTG
CTCCTGCACGCCGTGAACCAGGTGCGCCTGCGGGCCGCGCGCGAACACCGCCACGTCCTCGCCTGCGTGG
GTCTCTTCGTCCAGGGGCACTGCTGACTGCTGCCGATACTCGGGGCTCCCGCTCTCGCTCTCGGTAACAT
CCGGCCGGGCGCCGTCCTTGAGCACATAGCCTGGACCGTTTCCGTATAGGAGGACCGTGTAGGCCTTCCT
GTCCCGGGCCTTGCCAGGGGCCAGCCCGAAGATGGAGCTCCCTCGCAGGGGGTAGCCTCCGAAGGAGAAG
ACGTGGGAGTGGTCGGCAGTGACGAGGCTCAGCGTGTCCTCCTCGCTGGTGAGCTGGCCCGCCCTCTCAA
TGGCGTCGTCGAACATGATCGTCTCAGTCAGTGCCCGGTAAGCCCTGCTTTCATGATGACCATGGTCGAT
GCGACCACCCTCCACGAAGAGGAAGAAGCCGCGGGGGTTCCTGCTCAGCAGGCGCAGGGCAGCCTCTGTC
ATCTCCATCAGGGAGGGGTCCAGTGTGGAGTCTCGGTGGATCTCGTATTTCATGTCTCCAGGCTCAAAGA
GACCCATGAGATGGGTCACAGACGGGTCCAGGGAAGCCTGCATGAGCTCAGTGCGGTTCCACACATACCG
GGCACCCTGGCGCTTCGCCAGCCATTCCTGCACCAGATTCTTCCCGTCCAGCCTGG
